Addgene plasmid #57457: mEos3.2-H1-10
Purpose: Localization: Nucleus/Histones, Excitation: 507 / 572, Emission: 516 / 580
Depositing lab: Michael Davidson. Depositing organization: Florida State University, Tallahassee.
Backbone
  Vector backbone: mEos3.2
  Backbone size w/o insert (bp): 4750
  Vector type: Mammalian Expression
  Selectable markers: Neomycin (select with G418)
Growth in bacteria
  Bacterial resistance: Kanamycin, 50 μg/mL
  Growth temperature: 37°C
  Growth strain: DH5alpha
  Copy number: High Copy
Gene/Insert
  Gene/Insert name: H1 (alt names: Mouse Histone H1; NM_008197.3)
  Species: M. musculus (mouse)
  Entrez Gene: H1f0 (a.k.a. D130017D06Rik, H1(0), H1-0, H1fv)
  Promoter: CMV
  Tag / fusion protein: mEos3.2
  Cloning method: Unknown
  Sequencing primers: 5′ CMV-F; 3′ SV40pA-R
Terms and licenses: Academic/Nonprofit Terms; Industry Terms
Depositor comments: M. musculus (mouse) Histone H1. Excitation = 507 / 572; Emission = 516 / 580
How to cite: mEos3.2-H1-10 was a gift from Michael Davidson (Addgene plasmid # 57457 ; http://n2t.net/addgene:57457 ; RRID:Addgene_57457)
