[The description below was written by a language model from this plasmid's Addgene catalogue record.]
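Description:
mEos3.2-H1-10 is a mammalian expression plasmid that produces mouse linker histone H1 (the H1f0 gene, also called H1(0) or H1-0) fused to the photoconvertible fluorescent protein mEos3.2. It is built on an mEos3.2 fluorescent-protein backbone of about 4.75 kb without the insert. It is maintained in E. coli as a high-copy plasmid under kanamycin selection. A neomycin resistance marker allows G418 selection of transfected mammalian cells, so stable lines can be made as well as transient transfections. The record does not include a feature table, so the origin of replication and the exact layout of the resistance cassette are not stated. The cloning method is listed as unknown.

The fusion is driven by the CMV promoter, a strong constitutive promoter in most mammalian cell lines. The listed sequencing primers imply an SV40 polyadenylation signal downstream of the open reading frame. The record does not state explicitly whether mEos3.2 sits at the N- or C-terminus of the histone, nor does it explain the "10" in the name, which may refer to a linker length.

Because H1 binds chromatin, the fusion localises to the nucleus and serves as a histone/nuclear marker. mEos3.2 is a monomeric green-to-red photoconvertible protein. The record gives excitation and emission of 507/516 nm for the green form and 572/580 nm for the red form. These properties make the construct suited to labelling chromatin in live or fixed cells. They also suit it to tracking photoconverted subpopulations of histone over time and to single-molecule localisation methods such as PALM.
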