>Addgene plasmid #57457 | mEos3.2-H1-10 | addgene partial sequence | sequence record 124123 | AllEos-R 5'-GTACCATCTCCGTCGATCAC-3'
GTTTGATCTTCATGTCTGGCTTAATCGCACTCATGGTGGCGACCGGTGGATTCGTGCTTCCCGACTTCTT
CTTGCTCCCCCTCTTGGCACTCGACTTGGCTTTGGGCTTCACGGTTTTGGCCTTCTTGGGTTTGGAGGCC
TTGACTGGTTTGACTTTGACAACCTTGGGCTTTTTGGCTTTCTTGGGCGTGGCAGCCGGCTTCTTCTTGG
CCTTCTTGACAGGGGTGGCTTTGGGTTTCTTGCTTGGGGCTTTGGAGGCAGCCTTCTTGGGCTTGGCTGC
CTTCTTTGGAGTGGCCACTTTCTTGACTTCCTTCTTGGTCTTCTTGAAAGCCACCGACCTTTTGGGCTCA
TCGCCCTTGGCCAGCCTGAAGGACCCCGAGGCGCCCACCCCTTTGGTTTGCTTGAGAACACCGGTGGTCA
CTAGGCGCTTGATGGACAACTTGATCTGGGAGTCGGCGTTCTCACCCACCTTGTAGTGGCTCTTGATATA
CTTTTGGATGGACTGGCGCGAGGAGCCGGCACGGTTCTTCTCTGCCTGGATAGCAGCCACGATCATGTCT
GAATACTTGGGGTGGTCCGTGGACTTCTTGGAAGCCTTGGCCCGTTTGGGCTTCGCCGCCGGGGCGGAGG
TGGAGTTCTCGGTCATGGTGGCGGCTAGCGGATCTGACGGTTCACTAAACCAGCTCTGCTTATATAGACC
TCCCACCGTACACGCCTACCGCCCATTTGCGTCAATGGGGCGGAGTTGTTACGACATTTTGGAAAGTCCC
GTTGATTTTGGTGCCAAAACAAACTCCCATTGACGTCAATGGGGTGGAGACTTGGAAATCCCCGTGAGTC
AAACCGCTAT
