>Addgene plasmid #57457 | mEos3.2-H1-10 | depositor full sequence | sequence record 124124 | Insert
CCAGTGCTAGTGAACCGTCAGATCCGCTAGCCGCCACCATGACCGAGAACTCCACCTCCGCCCCGGCGGC
GAAGCCCAAACGGGCCAAGGCTTCCAAGAAGTCCACGGACCACCCCAAGTATTCAGACATGATCGTGGCT
GCTATCCAGGCAGAGAAGAACCGTGCCGGCTCCTCGCGCCAGTCCATCCAAAAGTATATCAAGAGCCACT
ACAAGGTGGGTGAGAACGCCGACTCCCAGATCAAGTTGTCCATCAAGCGCCTAGTGACCACCGGTGTTCT
CAAGCAAACCAAAGGGGTGGGCGCCTCGGGGTCCTTCAGGCTGGCCAAGGGCGATGAGCCCAAAAGGTCG
GTGGCTTTCAAGAAGACCAAGAAGGAAGTCAAGAAAGTGGCCACTCCAAAGAAGGCAGCCAAGCCCAAGA
AGGCTGCCTCCAAAGCCCCAAGCAAGAAACCCAAAGCCACCCCTGTCAAGAAGGCCAAGAAGAAGCCGGC
TGCCACGCCCAAGAAAGCCAAAAAGCCCAAGGTTGTCAAAGTCAAACCAGTCAAGGCCTCCAAACCCAAG
AAGGCCAAAACCGTGAAGCCCAAAGCCAAGTCGAGTGCCAAGAGGGGGAGCAAGAAGAAGTCGGGAAGCA
CGAATCCACCGGTCGCCACCATGAGTGCGATTAAGCCAGACATGAAGATCAAACTCCGTATGGAAGGCAA
CGTAAACGGGCACCACTTTGTGATCGACGGAGATGGTACAGGCAAGCCTTTTGAGGGAAAACAGAGTATG
GATCTTGAAGTCAAAGAGGGCGGACCTCTGCCTTTTGCCTTTGATATCCTGACCACTGCATTCCATTACG
GCAACAGGGTATTCGCCAAATATCCAGACAACATACAAGACTATTTTAAGCAGTCGTTTCCTAAGGGGTA
TTCGTGGGAACGAAGCTTGACTTTCGAAGACGGGGGCATTTGCAACGCCAGAAACGACATAACAATGGAA
GGGGACACTTTCTATAATAAAGTTCGATTTTATGGTACCAACTTTCCCGCCAATGGTCCAGTTATGCAGA
AGAAGACGCTGAAATGGGAGCCCTCCACTGAGAAAATGTATGTGCGTGATGGAGTGCTGACGGGTGATAT
TGAGATGGCTTTGTTGCTTGAAGGAAATGCCCATTACCGATGTGACTTCAGAACTACTTACAAAGCTAAG
GAGAAGGGTGTCAAGTTACCAGGCGCCCACTTTGTGGACCACTGCATTGAGATTTTAAGCCATGACAAAG
ATTACAACAAGGTTAAGCTGTATGAGCATGCTGTTGCTCATTCTGGATTGCCTGACAATGCCAGACGATA
AGCGGCCGCGACTCTAGATCATAATCAGCCATACCACATTGTAGAGTAGCC
